>Addgene plasmid #226277 | pRS316-SEC18-NCYC110 | addgene full sequence | sequence record 450708 | Addgene NGS Result
TTGAGATCCTTTTTTTCTGCGCGTAATCTGCTGCTTGCAAACAAAAAAACCACCGCTACCAGCGGTGGTT
TGTTTGCCGGATCAAGAGCTACCAACTCTTTTTCCGAAGGTAACTGGCTTCAGCAGAGCGCAGATACCAA
ATACTGTTCTTCTAGTGTAGCCGTAGTTAGGCCACCACTTCAAGAACTCTGTAGCACCGCCTACATACCT
CGCTCTGCTAATCCTGTTACCAGTGGCTGCTGCCAGTGGCGATAAGTCGTGTCTTACCGGGTTGGACTCA
AGACGATAGTTACCGGATAAGGCGCAGCGGTCGGGCTGAACGGGGGGTTCGTGCACACAGCCCAGCTTGG
AGCGAACGACCTACACCGAACTGAGATACCTACAGCGTGAGCTATGAGAAAGCGCCACGCTTCCCGAAGG
GAGAAAGGCGGACAGGTATCCGGTAAGCGGCAGGGTCGGAACAGGAGAGCGCACGAGGGAGCTTCCAGGG
GGAAACGCCTGGTATCTTTATAGTCCTGTCGGGTTTCGCCACCTCTGACTTGAGCGTCGATTTTTGTGAT
GCTCGTCAGGGGGGCGGAGCCTATGGAAAAACGCCAGCAACGCGGCCTTTTTACGGTTCCTGGCCTTTTG
CTGGCCTTTTGCTCACATGTTCTTTCCTGCGTTATCCCCTGATTCTGTGGATAACCGTATTACCGCCTTT
GAGTGAGCTGATACCGCTCGCCGCAGCCGAACGACCGAGCGCAGCGAGTCAGTGAGCGAGGAAGCGGAAG
AGCGCCCAATACGCAAACCGCCTCTCCCCGCGCGTTGGCCGATTCATTAATGCAGCTGGCACGACAGGTT
TCCCGACTGGAAAGCGGGCAGTGAGCGCAACGCAATTAATGTGAGTTAGCTCACTCATTAGGCACCCCAG
GCTTTACACTTTATGCTTCCGGCTCGTATGTTGTGTGGAATTGTGAGCGGATAACAATTTCACACAGGAA
ACAGCTATGACCATGATTACGCCAAGCTCGAAATTAACCCTCACTAAAGGGAACAAAAGCTGGTACCGGG
CCCCCCCCCCGGTGGGTGATAATTATGACAGGCAGTTTCCAATGACAGAATAAAAGGAAAGGATGCCTTG
GTTTTGATAATTTTATAAAATTTATCACTAAAATATATACCATAGAGGAAAGAACTTGTTCACTAGATCC
TTTCTGATTGGAAGGGATAAAGAATAAAAATACAAGGACATGAAAAATTTGAAATAATTATGCGGATTGG
GTCATCAACTCAACAAGCTCGTTCACGGGATCTTCATCGTGCCTTGCGGTTTCAATGTTGGTCAAGGTCT
TTTTAATACCGACATTGAAGTTAGGACAGCTCCTTGATAATTCATTAATAACTTTAACTCTACCAGCATC
GTCAAGAAAGTTTGATTCTATCATGACGTTGTTCAATTCATCTAAATTGGTCATATTTGGAACTGCTATC
TCATTGTCGAAGCAACTCAAGATATCCATTTGTTGAAGTACCGAATAAGCTGATGTAGTAGTCATGATCA
ATAAACGACGGTCTTGTGGGGGTTTACGCTTCAATGCAACCTTTAGCATTTGTAAAATGTTATTAGAGAA
TCTTGGACCAATTGGTACCCAATCAACTAGAGTCTCTAACGAATCAATAACAAGAATGTTTAGTGGAGAT
TTATAAGCATCTCTGAAAGTGTTATCAATATAGGCAATTTTTGCGCTTTCTGACATGCCTGACAACTCGT
TGGGAGAAATTAACCTGATGAATGGGAATCCAGATTTTAAAGCAATTTCAGCGGCTAAAGCTGTTTTACC
GGACCCTGCAGGGCCGTGGATTAATAGAGATACTAACCTGGATTTATCACTCTCGCGAACTTGGCGGACG
TAACGGGCTCCGTTCTTCAATATTGAGTTAACTCGTTCGGAATAAAGCATCATTCCACCTTCCACACATG
TTTTCAAATCTTCTTCACTAATCCCAAAAGCGGGAGTAACATCGTTGAGTGCATTTAAAAAGTCTTCTCT
TGTTACTTTAAGTTTTGCTATATCTTTAGTGTTAAGTTTTGTGGCACCTTTCCCGATGTTGACGGTTTTG
TTGATTGCAAAAGAACTTGCACTCTTCACTAAACCCTCAATCTCAGCACCAGAGAAGTTTTTTGTTAATG
CAGCTAACTCAGCTAAGTTAACATCGTCGCTCATCATATTATTTTCCCTCATTTTCTTCGTCTGAATGTC
GAAAATTTGGAGTCTTCCTTTTTCATCGGGTAAATGAATTTCAACTTGGACTTCAAATCTACCTGGACGC
AAAAGAGCACTGTCTATTAAATCTTTACGATTGGTCATACCAATAACCAAAATATTATTCAATTGATCAA
CACCATCCATTTTAGCTAACAATTGATTAACTACATTGTCCCCTACACCAGTACCATCACCTCTTGAACC
TCTCTGCTTGAAAACAGAATCCAGCTCATCGAAAATAATAATATGTAAGGAAGATTCCTCACCCTTGGCC
CTATATTCTGCTTCTGCATCCTTAAATAAATTACGAATGTTTTCTTCTGAAGAACCAACGTACTTACTCA
AAATTTCTGGACCATTGACGATTTTGGGCTCTTTGGCATTCAGCATTGTACCAATCTTTCTTGCAATTAA
GGTCTTACCAGTACCTGGAGGACCGTACAATAGCAAACCTTTAACATGAGAAATACCCAGTTTTTCTATA
ACTGAAGGAGGAAAGATTCGACTTGCAAACGCTCTTCTGAAAATTTTAGTAAACTCTTTATCCAAACCAC
CGACACCCAAATCTTCAAACTTGAAATCCGGTCTGATCACAGCATTTGATCTTGGTCTTAATGAATTTGA
TGATTTCAAATTAACTAAACCATCTCTTCCTTTGAAAAAATTAATTTGTGTTTGTTTTGTCAAAATTCCC
TTTGTCTCTATCCCAGTTGCAACAGCGGAGGTTGGTTCAATATCACCCAAATCGATTGCTTGGACATTTC
TAATTTTTAAGTCAAAGAAATGGCCTTGGAACTCCATGATAAGGTACTGGGTGGGAGAAAATATTTGAGA
TTCGTAGCAACGAACAAATTGTTTGGCTAACTCATCTTGATCGAATACCGTGCTTACCGCCTTACCTCTA
GCTCTGAATGAGATATCTATATCTATTGAACCAAGATACGATTGCTTACCGGAATACTTGAATAAATCAA
ATGCTTTTGCTTGCACGTCTTGATTTAGGGACCAACCACCCCAGGTACGCTGGTTACCGTTAAATCCAAT
GGTTCCCGGTGGAATGTCGTTGGAGTGTCTAGTTGTGAAAACAAATAAATTATCGATAATAATATAAATG
TTATTAGGGAAATCATTTGGTGAGACAGCAGCTACGTTTGCGAGTGCATAGGAGTTATTTGGACAGTTTG
ACACCTTTAAATGGCGTGTACGGGTATCCACGTTTGTCATATCTGGTGGAGTATGATTTGCAGCAGCTTT
TCCAAAACCAGGTATCTTGAACATACTCAATTTATAAAGGTTGAATATACGGTACTATTTGCTCTTATCT
TTGAGAGAAACAACGGTAGTACTTAAAGGCTACGAATAAGCCAATTTCATGAATCTCGAAATTTGGTACG
CCTAACGTATAGTGTGATACCGAATTAACCCATGGGAAATACCTTTTTTTAGTGACGCTACGCTTGTGTA
AAGAGAAAAAAATACTAGGTGACATTTTAGAGAGGGTACTGCAGAAGTATAAAGCGTACTCTGAGTATTA
AAGTGCATTGAATTGGAATCCTACATCAAATACAAGTAAATAGTACAACCTTTATAAGCAAATGTATTTA
ATTAAAGATAAAATATTCAACTATTTAGCGCGCTCATTATTGATTAAGGCGAGGAAGGCTCAAGCTAAAT
GAACTATTGCTGCCCATATTAGTATCATCAAAAGCATCATCCATATCCAAAGGATCTAAAGGTTGAGGCG
TTCGCAAAAATAAGGAAGAATCTCCATCATTTTCTGCACCCACTTTGGCGTTTACAGTTGTTGTTGGATC
CGCTTTTACGTCGTTTTCCAAGTCTTCTTCTGGAAGTATAAACGCGCTTGCGATCGGTTTCTTTTTGTAT
GTGGTACTTATCTTACCAGTAGGAGGTAATCTTGCCTTCGTTGCGGTTTTCTTTGAGACAAACTGATCCT
CTTCTAGTAAAGCGAAAGAATTGTCTTCTGTGGAAGTCATTGAGGTTTTATCATTTGCAGATGACTTGCT
TTGCTTTGCTATATAGGCCTTGGAACGTTCATAATCTTTTTGTAATAGGGGAAGTAGAGTATTCCAGAAT
GAACCAGCATCCAGCATACCTTTTGTAATTTTCTTATACACAATGCTGTCTGATTCTTCCGGTTGGATCT
TTTTGGCCTGCACTTTGGTTTCCCCGTCAACAGTTTGAAACTGAGTAGTCAGTAACTGTAATGGAACAGA
TGAACTCAAAACTCCAAACTCCTTTTCTAATCCAAGCTCTCTAAAACCAAAGAAGTCTTCACCAGTCAAT
TCGCTGGCAAAGTCACCTGTAAAAAAGCTTTGGCTCTCGTCTTCAAAGCACTAGTTCTAGAGCGGCCGCC
ACCGCGGTGGAGCTCCAATTCGCCCTATAGTGAGTCGTATTACAATTCACTGGCCGTCGTTTTACAACGT
CGTGACTGGGAAAACCCTGGCGTTACCCAACTTAATCGCCTTGCAGCACATCCCCCTTTCGCCAGCTGGC
GTAATAGCGAAGAGGCCCGCACCGATCGCCCTTCCCAACAGTTGCGCAGCCTGAATGGCGAATGG
[124 nt withheld, positions 4826-4949]
C
[91 nt withheld, positions 4951-5041]
A
[49 nt withheld, positions 5043-5091]
CCTTTGACGTTGGAGTCCACGTTCTTT
[37 nt withheld, positions 5119-5155]
ACCCTATCTCGGTCTATTCTTTTGATTTATAAGGGATTTTGCCGATTTCGGCCTATTGGTTAAAAAATGA
GCTGATTTAACAAAAATTTAACGCGAATTTTAACAAAATATTAACGCTTACAATTTCCTGATGCGGTATT
TTCTCCTTACGCATCTGTGCGGTATTTCACACCGCATAGGGTAATAACTGATATAATTAAATTGAAGCTC
TAATTTGTGAGTTTAGTATACATGCATTTACTTATAATACAGTTTTTTAGTTTTGCTGGCCGCATCTTCT
CAAATATGCTTCCCAGCCTGCTTTTCTGTAACGTTCACCCTCTACCTTAGCATCCCTTCCCTTTGCAAAT
AGTCCTCTTCCAACAATAATAATGTCAGATCCTGTAGAGACCACATCATCCACGGTTCTATACTGTTGAC
CCAATGCGTCTCCCTTGTCATCTAAACCCACACCGGGTGTCATAATCAACCAATCGTAACCTTCATCTCT
TCCACCCATGTCTCTTTGAGCAATAAAGCCGATAACAAAATCTTTGTCGCTCTTCGCAATGTCAACAGTA
CCCTTAGTATATTCTCCAGTAGATAGGGAGCCCTTGCATGACAATTCTGCTAACATCAAAAGGCCTCTAG
GTTCCTTTGTTACTTCTTCTGCCGCCTGCTTCAAACCGCTAACAATACCTGGGCCCACCACACCGTGTGC
ATTCGTAATGTCTGCCCATTCTGCTATTCTGTATACACCCGCAGAGTACTGCAATTTGACTGTATTACCA
ATGTCAGCAAATTTTCTGTCTTCGAAGAGTAAAAAATTGTACTTGGCGGATAATGCCTTTAGCGGCTTAA
CTGTGCCCTCCATGGAAAAATCAGTCAAGATATCCACATGTGTTTTTAGTAAACAAATTTTGGGACCTAA
TGCTTCAACTAACTCCAGTAATTCCTTGGTGGTACGAACATCCAATGAAGCACACAAGTTTGTTTGCTTT
TCGTGCATGATATTAAATAGCTTGGCAGCAACAGGACTAGGATGAGTAGCAGCACGTTCCTTATATGTAG
CTTTCGACATGATTTATCTTCGTTTCCTGCAGGTTTTTGTTCTGTGCAGTTGGGTTAAGAATACTGGGCA
ATTTCATGTTTCTTCAACACTACATATGCGTATATATACCAATCTAAGTCTGTGCTCCTTCCTTCGTTCT
TCCTTCTGTTCGGAGATTACCGAATCAAAAAAATTTCAAGGAAACCGAAATCAAAAAAAAGAATAAAAAA
AAAATGATGAATTGAAAAGGTGGTATGGTGCACTCTCAGTACAATCTGCTCTGATGCCGCATAGTTAAGC
CAGCCCCGACACCCGCCAACACCCGCTGACGCGCCCTGACGGGCTTGTCTGCTCCCGGCATCCGCTTACA
GACAAGCTGTGACCGTCTCCGGGAGCTGCATGTGTCAGAGGTTTTCACCGTCATCACCGAAACGCGCGAG
ACGAAAGGGCCTCGTGATACGCCTATTTTTATAGGTTAATGTCATGATAATAATGGTTTCTTAGACGGAT
CGCTTGCCTGTAACTTACACGCGCCTCGTATCTTTTAATGATGGAATAATTTGGGAATTTACTCTGTGTT
TATTTATTTTTATGTTTTGTATTTGGATTTTAGAAAGTAAATAAAGAAGGTAGAAGAGTTACGGAATGAA
GAAAAAAAAATAAACAAAGGTTTAAAAAATTTCAACAAAAAGCGTACTTTACATATATATTTATTAGACA
AGAAAAGCAGATTAAATAGATATACATTCGATTAACGATAAGTAAAATGTAAAATCACAGGATTTTCGTG
TGTGGTCTTCTACACAGACAAGATGAAACAATTCGGCATTAATACCTGAGAGCAGGAAGAGCAAGATAAA
AGGTAGTATTTGTTGGCGATCCCCCTAGAGTCTTTTACATCTTCGGAAAACAAAAACTATTTTTTCTTTA
ATTTCTTTTTTTACTTTCTATTTTTAATTTATATATTTATATTAAAAAATTTAAATTATAATTATTTTTA
TAGCACGTGATGAAAAGGACCCAGGTGGCACTTTTCGGGGAAATGTGCGCGGAACCCCTATTTGTTTATT
TTTCTAAATACATTCAAATATGTATCCGCTCATGAGACAATAACCCTGATAAATGCTTCAATAATATTGA
AAAAGGAAGAGTATGAGTATTCAACATTTCCGTGTCGCCCTTATTCCCTTTTTTGCGGCATTTTGCCTTC
CTGTTTTTGCTCACCCAGAAACGCTGGTGAAAGTAAAAGATGCTGAAGATCAGTTGGGTGCACGAGTGGG
TTACATCGAACTGGATCTCAACAGCGGTAAGATCCTTGAGAGTTTTCGCCCCGAAGAACGTTTTCCAATG
ATGAGCACTTTTAAAGTTCTGCTATGTGGCGCGGTATTATCCCGTATTGACGCCGGGCAAGAGCAACTCG
GTCGCCGCATACACTATTCTCAGAATGACTTGGTTGAGTACTCACCAGTCACAGAAAAGCATCTTACGGA
TGGCATGACAGTAAGAGAATTATGCAGTGCTGCCATAACCATGAGTGATAACACTGCGGCCAACTTACTT
CTGACAACGATCGGAGGACCGAAGGAGCTAACCGCTTTTTTGCACAACATGGGGGATCATGTAACTCGCC
TTGATCGTTGGGAACCGGAGCTGAATGAAGCCATACCAAACGACGAGCGTGACACCACGATGCCTGTAGC
AATGGCAACAACGTTGCGCAAACTATTAACTGGCGAACTACTTACTCTAGCTTCCCGGCAACAATTAATA
GACTGGATGGAGGCGGATAAAGTTGCAGGACCACTTCTGCGCTCGGCCCTTCCGGCTGGCTGGTTTATTG
CTGATAAATCTGGAGCCGGTGAGCGTGGGTCTCGCGGTATCATTGCAGCACTGGGGCCAGATGGTAAGCC
CTCCCGTATCGTAGTTATCTACACGACGGGGAGTCAGGCAACTATGGATGAACGAAATAGACAGATCGCT
GAGATAGGTGCCTCACTGATTAAGCATTGGTAACTGTCAGACCAAGTTTACTCATATATACTTTAGATTG
ATTTAAAACTTCATTTTTAATTTAAAAGGATCTAGGTGAAGATCCTTTTTGATAATCTCATGACCAAAAT
CCCTTAACGTGAGTTTTCGTTCCACTGAGCGTCAGACCCCGTAGAAAAGATCAAAGGATCTTC
Features (pLannotate 1.2.2; 20 found; start..end, strand, type, name):
      1..589     +  rep_origin     ori: high-copy-number ColE1/pMB1/pBR322/pUC origin of replication
    772..864     +  CDS            lacI (fragment): lac repressor; lacI; The lac repressor binds to the lac operator to inhibit transcription in E. coli. This inhibition can be relieved by adding lactose or isopropyl-β-D-thiogalactopyranoside (IPTG).
    877..898     +  protein_bind   CAP binding site: CAP binding activates transcription in the presence of cAMP. E. coli catabolite activator protein
    913..943     +  promoter       lac promoter: promoter for the E. coli lac operon
    951..967     +  protein_bind   lac operator: The lac repressor binds to the lac operator to inhibit transcription in E. coli. This inhibition can be relieved by adding lactose or isopropyl-β-D-thiogalactopyranoside (IPTG). lac repressor encoded by lacI
   1012..1030    +  promoter       T3 promoter: promoter for bacteriophage T3 RNA polymerase
   1251..3524    -  CDS            SEC18: SEC18_YEAST - Experimental evidence at protein level: Swiss-Prot protein existence level 1. Required for vesicle-mediated transport. Catalyzes the fusion of transport vesicles within the Golgi cisternae. Is also required for transport from the endoplasmic reticulum to the Golgi stack. Seems to function as a fusion protein required for the delivery of cargo proteins to all compartments of the Golgi stack independent of vesicle origin. From Saccharomyces cerevisiae (strain ATCC 204508 / S288c) (Baker's yeast).
   3890..4597    -  CDS            SPT7 (fragment): SPT7_YEAST - Experimental evidence at protein level: Swiss-Prot protein existence level 1. Functions as component of the transcription regulatory histone acetylation (HAT) complexes SAGA, SALSA and SLIK. SAGA is involved in RNA polymerase II-dependent transcriptional regulation of approximately 10% of yeast genes. At the promoters, SAGA is required for recruitment of the basal transcription machinery. It influences RNA polymerase II transcriptional activity through different activities such as TBP interaction (SPT3, SPT8 and SPT20) and promoter selectivity, interaction with transcription activ
   4599..4635    -  misc_feature   MCS (fragment): pBluescript multiple cloning site
   4644..4662    -  promoter       T7 promoter: promoter for bacteriophage T7 RNA polymerase
   4665..4822    +  CDS            lacZα (fragment): LacZα fragment of β-galactosidase; lacZ fragment
   4826..5254    +  rep_origin     f1 ori (sequence partly withheld): f1 bacteriophage origin of replication; arrow indicates direction of (+) strand synthesis
   5282..5333    -  misc_feature   bom (fragment): basis of mobility region from pBR322
   5412..6215    -  CDS            URA3: orotidine-5'-phosphate decarboxylase, required for uracil biosynthesis; S. cerevisiae URA3; yeast auxotrophic marker, counterselectable with 5-fluoroorotic acid (5-FOA)
   6216..6431    -  promoter       URA3 promoter: S. cerevisiae URA3
   6439..6488    -  misc_feature   bom (fragment): basis of mobility region from pBR322
   6590..6625    -  CDS            rop (fragment): Rop protein, which maintains plasmids at low copy number; rop
   6693..7196    -  misc_feature   CEN/ARS: S. cerevisiae CEN6 centromere fused to an autonomously replicating sequence
   7233..7337    +  promoter       AmpR promoter: bla
   7338..8198    +  CDS            AmpR: β-lactamase; bla; confers resistance to ampicillin, carbenicillin, and related antibiotics
