[The description below was written by a language model from this plasmid's Addgene catalogue record and pLannotate feature annotations shown in this document.]
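Description:
pRS316-SEC18-NCYC110 is a yeast–E. coli shuttle plasmid built on the pRS316 backbone, a low-copy centromeric vector. In Saccharomyces cerevisiae it is maintained by a CEN6/ARS element, which keeps it at roughly chromosomal copy number, and it is selected through the URA3 auxotrophic marker driven by its own promoter. URA3 also allows counterselection with 5-fluoroorotic acid, so the plasmid can be deliberately lost from cells. In E. coli it replicates from a high-copy ColE1/pUC-type origin and is selected with ampicillin via the β-lactamase gene. An f1 origin, flanking T3 and T7 promoters, and remnants of the lac promoter/lacZα region and pBluescript-type polylinker are standard backbone features. The sequenced plasmid is 8,368 nt.

The insert is a genomic fragment carrying SEC18 (YBR080C) as found in the S. cerevisiae isolate NCYC110, expressed from its native promoter rather than a heterologous one. SEC18 encodes a protein required for vesicle-mediated transport, including ER-to-Golgi traffic and fusion of transport vesicles within the Golgi. In the feature table the full SEC18 coding sequence lies on the reverse strand. The region upstream of it extends into a fragment of the SPT7 coding sequence, which presumably came along with the SEC18 promoter region and is not a complete gene. No epitope tags or reporters are annotated.

Given the associated study on the conservation of genetic suppression interactions across diverse yeast isolates, the plasmid is suited to supplying this natural SEC18 allele at near-physiological levels. Possible uses include complementation or plasmid-shuffling experiments, though the record does not state the exact experimental use or the sequence differences that define the NCYC110 allele.
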