Addgene plasmid #226277: pRS316-SEC18-NCYC110
Purpose: Plasmid expressing the SEC18 allele from NCYC110, under control of its native promoter
Depositing lab: Jolanda Van Leeuwen. Depositing organization: Universite de Lausanne (UNIL). Publication: Genetic suppression interactions are highly conserved across genetically diverse yeast isolates. Paltenghi C, van Leeuwen J. G3 (Bethesda). 2025 Mar 3:jkaf047. doi: 10.1093/g3journal/jkaf047. PubMed 40037589.
Backbone
  Vector backbone: pRS316
  Backbone manufacturer: Sikorski and Hieter, 1989, Genetics
  Backbone size w/o insert (bp): 4887
  Vector type: Yeast Expression
  Selectable markers: URA3
Growth in bacteria
  Bacterial resistance: Ampicillin, 100 μg/mL
  Growth temperature: 37°C
  Growth strain: DH5alpha
  Copy number: High Copy
Gene/Insert
  Gene/Insert name: SEC18 (alt name: YBR080C)
  Species: S. cerevisiae (budding yeast)
  Entrez Gene: SEC18 (a.k.a. YBR080C, ANU4)
  Cloning method: Other
Terms and licenses: Academic/Nonprofit Terms; Industry Terms: Not Available to Industry
Depositor comments: Please visit https://doi.org/10.1101/2024.08.28.610086 for bioRxiv preprint.
How to cite: pRS316-SEC18-NCYC110 was a gift from Jolanda Van Leeuwen (Addgene plasmid # 226277 ; http://n2t.net/addgene:226277 ; RRID:Addgene_226277)
